Addgene plasmid #117146: mTet3 flox donor
Purpose: Making Tet3 conditional knock out
Depositing lab: Jacob Hanna. Depositing organization: Weizmann Institute of Science. Publication: The Molecular and Functional Foundations of Conducive Somatic Cell Reprogramming to Ground State Pluripotency. Zviran A, Mor N, Rais Y, Gingold H, Peles S, Chomsky E, Viukov S, Buenrostro JD, Scognamiglio R, Weinberger L, Manor YS, Krupalnik V, Zerbib M, Hezroni H, Jaitin AD, Larastiaso D, Gilad S, Benjamin S, Gafni O, Mousa A, Ayyash M, Sheban D, Bayerl J, Aguilera-Castrejon A, Massarwa R, Maza I, Hanna S, Stelzer Y, Ulitsky I, Greenleaf WJ, Tanay A, Trumpp A, Amit I, Pilpel Y, Novershtern N, Hanna JH. ssrn.3155731 10.2139/ssrn.3155731.
Backbone
  Vector backbone: pDT
  Backbone size w/o insert (bp): 3000
  Total vector size (bp): 13158
  Vector type: Mouse Targeting
  Selectable markers: Neomycin (select with G418) ; DT
Growth in bacteria
  Bacterial resistance: Ampicillin, 100 μg/mL
  Growth temperature: 37°C
  Growth strain: DH5alpha
  Copy number: High Copy
Gene/Insert
  Gene/Insert name: Tet3
  Species: M. musculus (mouse)
  Insert size (bp): 10000
  Entrez Gene: Tet3 (a.k.a. B430006D22Rik, D230004J03Rik)
  Cloning method: Ligation Independent Cloning
  Sequencing primers: 5′ atagattcgcccttgtgtcc
Terms and licenses: Academic/Nonprofit Terms; Industry Terms: Not Available to Industry
How to cite: mTet3 flox donor was a gift from Jacob Hanna (Addgene plasmid # 117146 ; http://n2t.net/addgene:117146 ; RRID:Addgene_117146)
