[The description below was written by a language model from this plasmid's Addgene catalogue record and pLannotate feature annotations shown in this document.]
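Description:
mTet3 flox donor is a mouse gene-targeting plasmid built on the pDT backbone and designed to create a conditional (floxed) knockout allele of mouse Tet3, which encodes a dioxygenase that oxidises 5-methylcytosine to 5-hydroxymethylcytosine and further derivatives. The catalogue lists a total size of about 13.2 kb, of which roughly 10 kb is Tet3 genomic insert. It is propagated in E. coli through a high-copy ColE1/pUC-type origin with ampicillin resistance (AmpR).

The annotated features show the usual layout of a homologous-recombination donor. An upstream loxP site is followed by a short stretch of about 0.6 kb. Next comes an FRT-flanked selection cassette in which the mouse PGK promoter and the bacterial EM7 promoter drive NeoR/KanR, giving G418 selection in mammalian cells and kanamycin resistance in bacteria. A second loxP lies immediately after the downstream FRT. FLP recombinase can therefore remove the neo cassette after targeting, leaving the intervening segment flanked by loxP sites so that Cre can delete it. The record does not state which Tet3 exon or exons are floxed. The only annotated coding match, a fragment called by similarity to human TET3, lies in the unannotated sequence upstream of the first loxP, which presumably serves as a homology arm along with the unannotated sequence downstream of the cassette.

Outside the targeted region, a diphtheria toxin A fragment (DTA) cassette with an SV40 small t intron and polyadenylation signal provides negative selection against random integrants. No promoter for DTA is annotated. Short T3 and T7 promoter sequences flanking the recombinase sites are probably remnants of the cloning cassettes.
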