Features (pLannotate 1.2.2; 19 found; start..end, strand, type, name):
   2833..3057    +  CDS            TET3 (fragment): TET3_HUMAN - Also known as KIAA0401. Experimental evidence at protein level: Swiss-Prot protein existence level 1. Dioxygenase that catalyzes the conversion of the modified genomic base 5-methylcytosine (5mC) into 5-hydroxymethylcytosine (5hmC) and plays a key role in epigenetic chromatin reprogramming in the zygote following fertilization (PubMed:31928709). Also mediates subsequent conversion of 5hmC into 5-formylcytosine (5fC), and conversion of 5fC to 5-carboxylcytosine (5caC). Conversion of 5mC into 5hmC, 5fC and 5caC probably constitutes the first step in cytosine demethylation (By simila
   6168..6186    +  promoter       T3 promoter: promoter for bacteriophage T3 RNA polymerase
   6195..6228    +  protein_bind   loxP: Cre-mediated recombination occurs in the 8-bp core sequence (GCATACAT). Cre recombinase
   6236..6254    -  promoter       T7 promoter: promoter for bacteriophage T7 RNA polymerase
   6805..6823    +  promoter       T3 promoter: promoter for bacteriophage T3 RNA polymerase
   6832..6865    +  protein_bind   FRT (minimal): supports FLP-mediated excision but not integration (Turan and Bode, 2011) FLP recombinase from the Saccharomyces cerevisiae 2μ plasmid
   6874..7373    +  promoter       PGK promoter: mouse phosphoglycerate kinase 1 promoter
   7390..7437    +  promoter       EM7 promoter: synthetic bacterial promoter&nbsp
   7456..8259    +  CDS            NeoR/KanR: aminoglycoside phosphotransferase from Tn5; aph(3')-II (or nptII); confers resistance to neomycin, kanamycin, and G418 (Geneticin®)
   8382..8415    +  protein_bind   FRT (minimal): supports FLP-mediated excision but not integration (Turan and Bode, 2011) FLP recombinase from the Saccharomyces cerevisiae 2μ plasmid
   8422..8455    +  protein_bind   loxP: Cre-mediated recombination occurs in the 8-bp core sequence (GCATACAT). Cre recombinase
   8463..8481    -  promoter       T7 promoter: promoter for bacteriophage T7 RNA polymerase
  10263..10367   +  promoter       AmpR promoter: bla
  10368..11228   +  CDS            AmpR: β-lactamase; bla; confers resistance to ampicillin, carbenicillin, and related antibiotics
  11399..11987   +  rep_origin     ori: high-copy-number ColE1/pMB1/pBR322/pUC origin of replication
  12050..12184   -  polyA_signal   SV40 poly(A) signal: SV40 polyadenylation signal
  12245..12310   -  intron         small t intron: SV40 (simian virus 40) small t antigen intron
  12316..12384   -  CDS            small t antigen (fragment): SV40 (simian virus 40) small t antigen
  12387..12959   -  CDS            DTA: diphtheria toxin fragment A; Corynebacterium diphtheriae tox
>Addgene plasmid #117146 | mTet3 flox donor | addgene full sequence | sequence record 233618 | Addgene NGS Result
GTCGACTTGCAGGGCAGTGAGCAGGAAATAGACATTCACCATCACGGGACCCTGGAGCCAATGACCCTTG
TGGCAGCTGGTCACCCCTGTCCTATGTACATGCCAGCAGCAGGCATCCTGTACTGTCAGGAACTGTGTTC
ATCTTACACTAACTGTGTGTGACTCCTGGGTAAAAGTTGTAGATCCTGGAAGGGAGGAGGTGCAGAAAGT
CTAACCTGTTATCCGACCTCCCCTCACTCCTGGCACCCCCTCCCCCAGGGCTTTGACTCCTTTTTTCTAT
GTGTCTGAGTGGCCAGTACTCCTGTCCCCTACCTGGAAGCCAGGGAAGACACTGAGGGTGACCTACAAGA
GCCAGGCTGGGGACAAGACAAGGCCTCTGGATAGTATTATGCTGAGGCTCGATTCTTCCCAGCCTCTAAG
CAGAGCTCTTGAGTAAGCTGGTCAGGGAGAAAGTCATTGACAGACCTCAGTCCCTCAGCGTTGCCCTTTG
GGGCCTCCTCAAGCTCTTGACATCATGGGTGTCTGCAGCTACAAAGCTGGCTTAGAGAGAGCTAGGCTCT
TGAGAACTGGGCCACGTTTAATGCCCTAGGCACCCTGGAGTCGAGAGCTGGAGACACAAAGTTTAACCAA
GAGAGGGCTGTGATGCCCTTTGTAGGCGTTGAAGGACGGGGGCTGGATGAATGTTGAGGCTGGGCTACCC
TGGAACACAGACATGAACAGGAGAAGAAGCATTTCCGGGGAGGAGGGCCTCACGGGCAAAGGCAGGAAGG
CCGCAGGAGTTTCATGTAGCTGACCTGAATGTTGCCTGCACGCTTGCCGTCTTCCCGTGGGATCACTCCT
TGCCTCTGCATCTCTGCGGTTAATGAAAATAACACGACTGAACTCAAAACATCACACTTGTTCTCGGCAC
TTCTAGCCATTATTGTAGGACTTTTCACAACAAAGGAACCTGGTGCTTTTTTAGAAAGTGTGACTGTGCA
TGTTGTGTCCACCCCATGGGAGGGGGCCCTTGTAGTAAAAGGTCTGATGTGGTAGGAGGTGCCTCTTCAG
AGAACCCACCTGCAAATGATGTCAGTCATAAGCAGAGTTTGACTGTAAGGCCTGGACAACCCTGGCTCAC
TGTCATAGCAGCTTCTGCAGATGTGTGTCAGGGCCCACAGTAGGCCTCCTACAATCTGCCGGGAGCCAGG
CAACCAGTCAGAGTCTTGAAGCAGCATTTGACTCAGCACCTCGGTTGTATGCTTCTGAATTCCAAGACAC
ATTTCAAAAATAATAGTTGATTGTTGGCAGGAAATTGGGAGAATAACATCATTGTGACCCTGCCTTAGAC
CAAGACCTCATGATCAGGGCTGTGTGCCGTTTAGCATGTAAAATAATTCTGTAACATTTGCAGCAAGTCA
CGAAACCTGCTATAACAAGCAGAACACCTTGAGAGCACTGCCAGTTGTCAACTATAGATTGCATTTGATT
CCACATCCATGACCTGCATCAGAGTCGGGTGACAGAGGCTGAAAGGACAGTGCTGAGGGATGGGAATAGA
GAGAGCTCACCAAGGATGTACAAGACCCCAGATACAGCTTTCAGCCCAGCTAAATCAAATACAAACTCTG
CAGTCAGCAAGATGGATGGCTCAGTGGATGAAGGCACTTGTACACAGGCCTTGTGGCCTGAATTGCATTC
CTACATCTTACGAGGTGTCAGGGCAGAACTGTCTGCTAAGTTACCCTTTGGCCTGTGTGGGGCACAGGCA
GAGTAAATAAAAGGAAAATCTTAATTAGAAAAAGCAGAAGAATTATCTCAGGCATCGGGGAGCATCAGAA
GCACGAATAATAATCCATGAGTGGAGCTTCGGCTTATTCATTTATTGGAAGGAAAAGTTCTAGACCAGTG
GTTCTCAACCTGTGGGTCCTGACCCCTTTGGAGGGTCGCATACCAGTTATCCTGCATATCGGATATTTAC
ATATTCAAGCAGTAGTGAAAATACAGTTATAAAGTAGCAACAAAAATAATGTTACGATTGGGGACACCAC
AACACGAGGAACTGAATTAAAGGGACACAGTGTTAGGAAGGGGCTCTAGAGGACGTGGTAGCTTCATGCT
GAATGAACCTAAAGCCTACAGTGCACACTGTGTCAGTTTATTATGCATACTTTACCGTAGTAACGAAGAG
TGTGTCTCAAAGAAAGGGCAGGGCCACAGAGTATTATAAAGCTCTCCATTTCTAGTCTTTCTTACAAACT
GGAGAAGCTAGTTGCACGGGTCGAAGTGCCCTGTGTGGTTAAGGAGAGCTAGGCATCTCAGCTTCCAATG
AACAGATGTCCCCATTGAGCCCTAACTTTGTCAGGCCCCCTTTGCTTCTTGGCATTGCCAACCTAGCCAC
ACCTTTCTGTGTAACCTGCAGAGTGTGGATGGCAGGTGTGACTACATCTGTCTGCAGCCTAGGTCCTTCC
TGACTGCCACACCTATGGGTCATACTTTGGAGGAGCCTCAGGCTGGTTTGCACAGTGTTATACCCTTGCG
TGTAAACACAGATGTGCAGCACTTTCTCTGCCCAAGTGTAAAACGTCCATAGCTATGCAACGCCTTCTCT
GCAGACATGCTGGGACATCATAAAACTCTTCACTATTTCTGGTTCACACTTCCCTCCTTTTAAGTCTGTG
TTGGTCACAAATGTCTTAGACTTCATTGTCACTACTTTTTATTTTGCTGTTTTAAAATGTGTTTCTTCTT
CCCTAATGGTGCTGTCCTAAAGATGGACAGCTACAGGTCTGTGGGATAGTGAGGGGCATGTACCATGCAG
AGCTGTGTGGCCCTGCAGGGCAGTGGCTCAGTCCCATGTCTCTGCAGGTGATCCGAAGACACACACTGGA
GGAGAAGCTGCTGTGCCTGGTGCGGCATCGGGCAGGCCACCATTGTCAGAACGCCGTGATTGTTATCTTG
ATCCTGGCCTGGGAGGGCATCCCTCGAAGCCTTGGGGACACCCTCTACCAGGAGCTTACTGATACCCTCC
GGAAGTATGGCAACCCTACCAGCCGGAGATGTGGCCTCAATGATGAGTATGTATTGGAGTGGTGGAGGTG
GTGATGGGGCTGTAGAACCAGGGTAGCAGGCACTGGGATGCTGGGCAGTGCTGGGTTCTGGCCCTGGCTC
AACTTTACTGCTCAGCCCCAGATCAACACTAACCTATCTTTATTAGATTTTCCTACCCTTTCATTGAGAT
GCAATTAGTTTCAGTAAAGTTACCCTTTCGGCATATAGCTTGGAGGATTTTGTTTTATTTTTGTTGAGAC
AAGGTCTTGCTGTCCTGGAACTAGCTATGTAAACCAAGCTAGCCTTGATTTCAAAGCCTACCTCTGCCTC
TGGAGTGCTAAGATTAAAGTCATGCTCCACCACCCCCAGCAGCTTAGAGGATTTTGATATAGTCATATTA
CCCAGTCGAGATTGAGAACAGGGGTCCATTCGATGGCTCAGTGGGCAAAGGCAATTGCCACCATGCCTAA
CAACTTTAGTTCATTCTCCAGGACCAATATGATAAAAGAGAATAAGTCCTGAAGTTGATGTCCACATACA
CATGTGCACACATGTGCACATACGTGCAAGCATGCATAACTCTTGTACCCTTCTACAACCCTTCCCCCAG
CCCTCAACAACCATGTGACTTTCCTGACCCTTTGAGTTTTCCCTGGAGAATGTTTCTTTCCAACTCATAT
ACATTATGTATCCTTCTGAACAGGCATGTTTCACCAAGTGTTCTTGTTCTATTCTGAGTGTTCAGAGAAT
AACCTGTACTGGGAAACTTGGAGGAATTGTGGGGTGGAAGGAGGAGCCCTTGTTGCCAGAGGCTAGTGGA
AACCAGTCCTCTACAGGGGCAGTGTCAACAGAGACCACATCTGTATGCTTGGCCTATGTTATCCATTGCA
GCCGGACCTGTGCTTGCCAAGGCAAAGACCCTAACACCTGCGGTGCCTCCTTCTCCTTCGGCTGTTCCTG
GAGCATGTACTTCAACGGCTGCAAATATGCTCGGAGCAAGACGCCACGAAAGTTCCGCCTCACGGGAGAC
AATCCGAAGGAGGTGAGAAAAGCAGTGCCCGGCACACGGCAGGCCCCCCTCGCGCCTCCCCACCTGCGTC
CTTAACAGCTATGCAGAGGAAGGATTGACATGGCGCTGCACAGATGGACAGGAAATGTATGACGTTAGCA
GCCCGTGTGAAAACTGAGGGCTGCTGGCCACAGGTCCTCAGACCTAACCACTTACGTGGCAGCTTTAGAG
GAATTATTCTGAATACCTTAGATACAGATGCAGATTTTTCATCTGAATTTGATCTGGTCATTTCTTTGCG
GGGCATCTTTGCGGGGTGTAGGAATAGGAAGAAGGGGGGGTCTTCCTCTCTGTGGATGCCCTCTGAATCT
GTACAGGGCTTGGTAAGGAATCCCATCCCCCACTGGGCTGGGCAGACATTGTGGGCATTCATACAGACAT
CTAGGCCCTTACTGTCTCCATGTCCTGGTGCACTGAGTGCAGTCCACACGTACAGTCACTGGGTTGTGAG
TAGCCATGGCTACTCATCCTGGTCTCCCTTCAGGACCTCTCTTATGTCCCTGTCACAACCGAACAAGGGC
CTCTGGGACTCTTGTAGCTTCCACAAGGGGTATAGGATCTGTGTCAGCCAAGGCCATTTCTCTATTGCTG
TGTTTTCTTGTGCTCCGTGCTACAGTGGCCATAGCAAGAGGTGGTCTCCGAATAAACACAGTGTCCTTTT
CACCCCTTCTTCCTCCCTCCTGCTTGTACTTCCGGGGTGTAGGGGTCAGGGGTCTAACCCCTCTGCTAGG
GTGCAAGTATCCTGGCCATCCTGATGCCAGTCTTGGCCTTCCAGAGCTCGAGGCTCCTAGTACTGATTCC
CCTCTGCCCAGGTCAGGGACAGCCACTGGGCTCCTCTTCTGTGCACCATAGCCCATGTAACCATTTTCCT
GGCTAAATAGTTTTCAGGGACTAGAGCACTGCTCTCCCAAATGACCTGAGTTCATGACCTAGGACCCACA
GTGTGGCTCACAGCCATCTGTAACTCCAGCTTAGGGGAACTGACACCTTCTTCTGGCTTCTGCAGCCCCC
CCCCCTGCACATATATGCCATAAAGCATACACATATAAAAATCTTCATTTTCCCAAAAAACTTTTAGACA
ATTTTGTAAGCTAAAAATACTCTAGAGCTCTTTCTTCTGAGCAGCAAATGTGGTTGTCTCAGTGGGTTGA
AGAGTCCCAGGGCCTTAGACTCGCCAGAATAAAAGGCAATGGCTCCATTTCTCCAAGAGCTGTCCCTGGT
GCTGTAGATTGCCATCTACACACGGCTCCTTACCCCCACGTGACCAACCGGAGAGACCACTCAGAACAGT
TGATGGTGAAGGAGGCAGGATCCCTCCCCAGGCCTGTGCTTCCCCAGCTCGAGCCTCACCTTGGAGCTGT
GTTACGGCATCATCCAGACAGTGGCATAGCAGTGGCCAGGCCCCACACAGCATCGTGTTGGTTGTACTGA
CTGGTGACTGAGCCATGCTCCTGGCTTCTCTCCATGCTGTGTGCTTGCTATCACTCCTTCAAAAATGCTC
CATGTTTGTGTTCCACACCTATTGGAAAATCCCCGCCCACCATACTACACCAGTGACCCACAGTATTCAG
CTCTGAGTGCAAGACCCTGCTCTCTTGTCCTGGGCTGAACGGGGCTGTGTGTGACTGATGGAGTAGCTTA
GCTGTCAGGATGACTGCACCTTCCAATAGTGGCTTTTCCTGTGAGCCTCAGTATCCCCATTGAAAATGGA
CACACCAGGGGAACGCTGAGACCCTGGACGCACTTGGCTTCCTGTCTTCCCAGCAATGGTTCTGGTGGGC
TCATTTCTGGCAGGAAGTTTGCCGGCTTGAGCAGCTCTGAATGTACCTAATTGTTTGTTCTTCCTGCAGG
AGGAGGTGCTCCGGAATAGCTTTCAGGATCTGGCCACTGAAGTTGCTCCCCTCTACAAGCGGCTCGCACC
CCAGGCCTATCAGAACCAGGTACTGAAGCCAAGGGCCTTTGTCATGTGCAGTTTTTACTTAAGTTCCCTG
ACGTTGGAGAGTTGGGAGTATTGTTTCCTTTGTGTTTTTAAAGTGCGTTCAACCTAGAGGTCTCTGATAT
CAGTACTAATTAACCCTCACTAAAGGGCGGCCGCATAACTTCGTATAGCATACATTATACGAAGTTATCT
CGAGCCCTATAGTGAGTCGTATTATGGAGCCATTGTGTGCTTTGATAAGACTCCTTCCTTAGTCACCCCT
AGCTCCCCTCCCCCCCTTCCCCTCCCCAGTGGTCTGCAGTGCCTCTGGCCTAGCTTCCTCTGAGGAGCTT
GAGTTCCCATCTATCCAGGCAGACAAGCTTGCGCTAACCTAGGAGAGAGCCATTCCTTCAGAGACAGGAC
CTCTCAACTGGAAAGCCTTCCCTCAATGGCCCAGGGTCACACGACAGCTCTGATCTTAACCTGCTCCTCT
CTAAGATCTGGATCCCAGGGGCAGCGTCGGGGCTGGTCACTCAGGCCTTCTGAACCACTGTTCTTGGCCA
TTCACACAGGTGACCAATGAGGATGTGGCGATCGACTGCCGCCTGGGGCTGAAGGAAGGGAGACCCTTCT
CAGGGGTCACAGCCTGCATGGACTTCTGTGCCCACGCCCACAAGGACCAACATAACCTCTACAATGGGTG
CACTGTGGTAAGGAAGCCTGGGACCAGCGGAAGGAGCCAACTAATGGGTTTTGCTACTTGTGAGGAGGGA
AGTAGAGTGGATTCAATTAACCCTCACTAAAGGGCGGCCGCGAAGTTCCTATTCTCTAAAAAGTATAGGA
ACTTCATTCTACCGGGTAGGGGAGGCGCTTTTCCCAAGGCAGTCTGGAGCATGCGCTTTAGCAGCCCCGC
TGGGCACTTGGCGCTACACAAGTGGCCTCTGGCCTCGCACACATTCCACATCCACCGGTAGGCGCCAACC
GGCTCCGTTCTTTGGTGGCCCCTTCGCGCCACCTTCCACTCCTCCCCTAGTCAGGAAGTTCCCCCCCGCC
CCGCAGCTCGCGTCGTGCAGGACGTGACAAATGGAAGTAGCACGTCTCACTAGTCTCGTGCAGATGGACA
GCACCGCTGAGCAATGGAAGCGGGTAGGCCTTTGGGGCAGCGGCCAATAGCAGCTTTGCTCCTTCGCTTT
CTGGGCTCAGAGGCTGGGAAGGGGTGGGTCCGGGGGCGGGCTCAGGGGCGGGCTCAGGGGCGGGGCGGGC
GCCCGAAGGTCCTCCGGAGGCCCGGCATTCTGCACGCTTCAAAAGCGCACGTCTGCCGCGCTGTTCTCCT
CTTCCTCATCTCCGGGCCTTTCGACCTGCAGCAGCACGTGTTGACAATTAATCATCGGCATAGTATATCG
GCATAGTATAATACGACAAGGTGAGGAACTAAACCATGGGATCGGCCATTGAACAAGATGGATTGCACGC
AGGTTCTCCGGCCGCTTGGGTGGAGAGGCTATTCGGCTATGACTGGGCACAACAGACGATCGGCTGCTCT
GATGCCGCCGTGTTCCGGCTGTCAGCGCAGGGGCGCCCGGTTCTTTTTGTCAAGACCGACCTGTCCGGTG
CCCTGAATGAACTGCAGGACGAGGCAGCGCGGCTATCGTGGCTGGCCACGACGGGCGTTCCTTGCGCAGC
TGTGCTCGACGTTGTCACTGAAGCGGGAAGGGACTGGCTGCTATTGGGCGAAGTGCCGGGGCAGGATCTC
CTGTCATCTCACCTTGCTCCTGCCGAGAAAGTATCCATCATGGCTGATGCAATGCGGCGGCTGCATACGC
TTGATCCGGCTACCTGCCCATTCGACCACCAAGCGAAACATCGCATCGAGCGAGCACGTACTCGGATGGA
AGCCGGTCTTGTCGATCAGGATGATCTGGACGAAGAGCATCAGGGGCTCGCGCCAGCCGAACTGTTCGCC
AGGCTCAAGGCGCGCATGCCCGACGGCGAGGATCTCGTCGTGACCCATGGCGATGCCTGCTTGCCGAATA
TCATGGTGGAAAATGGCCGCTTTTCTGGATTCATCGACTGTGGCCGGCTGGGTGTGGCGGACCGCTATCA
GGACATAGCGTTGGCTACCCGTGATATTGCTGAAGAGCTTGGCGGCGAATGGGCTGACCGCTTCCTCGTG
CTTTACGGTATCGCCGCTCCCGATTCGCAGCGCATCGCCTTCTATCGCCTTCTTGACGAGTTCTTCTGAG
CGGGACTCTGGGGTTCAAATAAAGACCGACCAAGCGACGTCTGAGAGCTCCCTGGCGAATTCGGTACCAA
TAAAAGAGCTTTATTTTCATGATCTGTGTGTTGGTTTTTGTGTGCGGCGCGGAAGTTCCTATTCTCTAGA
AAGTATAGGAACTTCAAGCTTATAACTTCGTATAGCATACATTATACGAAGTTATCTCGAGCCCTATAGT
GAGTCGTATTATTGAAGCCCTAGGTAGTGTTGGCTTAGATGGCCTGCTCCTGCCCTTCCACAGAGATAAC
CCTCAGATCAGTGACAGGAGGCATGCGAGGAACCAGAGCCAACGTGTGAATTCACTGAGCAGTAGATGAG
GTTTGGGATAAAAAATGGAAGTCTTCCTAGAGATGCCTGCTAGGCTACATGGTTGAGTAAGAGCAGGCAG
GGAGGTTTGAATGAGTGGGTCTGCATGCGTGTGCTGGAGAAGACGGGGAGTCGGGGCTGACTGAGGTGGA
GACACCCTCAAGGGAACGGGTGCTGCTGTGGGCGGCTGTGCTTGCTTTTCAGCTGGGCTCAGTACAGCCT
GGACTGCAGGGGCTGAGGAGAAGGCTGGGGTCCCAGACTGAGGTGCTAGCAAGGGCAAGTCCTCAAGGAT
AGAGGGGGCAAGAGGTGGTGACACTGGGGGAGCCGGCAGAAGCAAGAGCATGGGGAGGCCACCTGCTCTC
CACACTCCTGCACGCTTTACTATTAAAGATTAACTGTCAGCAGCCAAACTCTCAAACTTCTCATGTCTTA
GTCTCTGCGTGCCTGTACACAGCTGGGTCTCTGCATGTGGACAGCCGTGTGTGCGTGCACATGCATGCAT
GTGAATGTGCCTGGAGGACAAAGGTCGATCTCTGGTGCTCCTGTAAAGCTGTCCATCCCTAAAGGTTTTA
GTGTCGTTTTTGAGACAGTCTCTCATTGGCACCTGGAGTTAGGCTGGGTAGCCAGTAAGATGAGGTCCAC
TTGTGCTTGGCTTCTTCTGTGGGTCCTGGAGATGTAACTCGGGCCCTCCAGTTGGCACAGTGATAGCTTT
ACACACTGAGCCATCTGCTTTTTTTTTTTTTTTTTTTTTAGTATAGAGTTTATTCAGGGCATGGGGAGAG
GAGTTAAGAGGGTAGTAGAGAAGAGAAAGGCAGAGAGAAAGAGAGAGTAGAGAAGTAGAGGCCGGCCATG
GGGAGAGAGGGGGAGGCAAGAGAGAGCTGAGCCATCTGCTTATAGGAATTTGGAGAGTTGGGAACTGGAG
AGCTGGCTTAGCAGTTGAGAGCACTGCTACCCTTCAGGAGACAGACCCTCAGTTTATTTCTCAGCAAACC
CTTTCAGGTGTCGCCACCATCAGCTTTAGGGAATCTGGTGCCCTCTTCTAGCCTTTGTGAGACATACATC
ATATATTCACATGGATATAAACACATACATAGAATTAAAAAAAAAAACGTTTAAAAACCGTTTTCTGAAG
TCTTTAGAGATAGCCACAGTCAGCATTTGGTGGCCACCCCTTCTACGGCTGTGTGTATGACCATGGCCAC
ATAGCTGTATAAAACTCTTATCTACATGGGGGTCAGAGTCTACCTGCTGTCCTGTAGTGTGCTTTTCCTA
GCCAGTGGTAACTTGGGCTTTCTGTGTCAGTGAGTATGGATTCACATTTAAATTTGTTGGAGCTTCATGT
GTAGCTCTGATATCAGCTATTTATTTAGCCAGTTCCCCCACAGATGATGGGCAGTTGGTGAGTCACACTC
TCTCCATCCATATGCCATGAGGAATCCCTACAGCTCAGGGCAGAAATAGTTTCCTCTGGAGCGCCCACCC
CCTCCCCATAGAGATGGTGACAGTCACAGGCTTTTAGTGCTTGTTCAGTTTCCTGCAGTACAGGGTCCTG
TCAGGCGGCCTAATTCAGTGAGGTGGGCCTCTTATTCGCTGAAGAGGTTGAACATCTTCCCCTATTTCTC
TTGCCTCTCCCGACGTCAGGTGGCACTTTTCGGGGAAATGTGCGCGGAACCCCTATTTGTTTATTTTTCT
AAATACATTCAAATATGTATCCGCTCATGAGACAATAACCCTGATAAATGCTTCAATAATATTGAAAAAG
GAAGAGTATGAGTATTCAACATTTCCGTGTCGCCCTTATTCCCTTTTTTGCGGCATTTTGCCTTCCTGTT
TTTGCTCACCCAGAAACGCTGGTGAAAGTAAAAGATGCTGAAGATCAGTTGGGTGCACGAGTGGGTTACA
TCGAACTGGATCTCAACAGCGGTAAGATCCTTGAGAGTTTTCGCCCCGAAGAACGTTTTCCAATGATGAG
CACTTTTAAAGTTCTGCTATGTGGCGCGGTATTATCCCGTATTGACGCCGGGCAAGAGCAACTCGGTCGC
CGCATACACTATTCTCAGAATGACTTGGTTGAGTACTCACCAGTCACAGAAAAGCATCTTACGGATGGCA
TGACAGTAAGAGAATTATGCAGTGCTGCCATAACCATGAGTGATAACACTGCGGCCAACTTACTTCTGAC
AACGATCGGAGGACCGAAGGAGCTAACCGCTTTTTTGCACAACATGGGGGATCATGTAACTCGCCTTGAT
CGTTGGGAACCGGAGCTGAATGAAGCCATACCAAACGACGAGCGTGACACCACGATGCCTGTAGCAGTGG
CAACAACGTTGCGCAAACTATTAACTGGCGAACTACTTACTCTAGCTTCCCGGCAACAATTAATAGACTG
GATGGAGGCGGATAAAGTTGCAGGACCACTTCTGCGCTCGGCCCTTCCGGCTGGCTGGTTTATTGCTGAT
AAATCTGGAGCCGGTGAGCGTGGGTCTCGCGGTATCATTGCAGCACTGGGGCCAGATGGTAAGCCCTCCC
GTATCGTAGTTATCTACACGACGGGGAGTCAGGCAACTATGGATGAACGAAATAGACAGATCGCTGAGAT
AGGTGCCTCACTGATTAAGCATTGGTAACTGTCAGACCAAGTTTACTCATATATACTTTAGATTGATTTA
AAACTTCATTTTTAATTTAAAAGGATCTAGGTGAAGATCCTTTTTGATAATCTCATGACCAAAATCCCTT
AACGTGAGTTTTCGTTCCACTGAGCGTCAGACCCCGTAGAAAAGATCAAAGGATCTTCTTGAGATCCTTT
TTTTCTGCGCGTAATCTGCTGCTTGCAAACAAAAAAACCACCGCTACCAGCGGTGGTTTGTTTGCCGGAT
CAAGAGCTACCAACTCTTTTTCCGAAGGTAACTGGCTTCAGCAGAGCGCAGATACCAAATACTGTTCTTC
TAGTGTAGCCGTAGTTAGGCCACCACTTCAAGAACTCTGTAGCACCGCCTACATACCTCGCTCTGCTAAT
CCTGTTACCAGTGGCTGCTGCCAGTGGCGATAAGTCGTGTCTTACCGGGTTGGACTCAAGACGATAGTTA
CCGGATAAGGCGCAGCGGTCGGGCTGAACGGGGGGTTCGTGCACACAGCCCAGCTTGGAGCGAACGACCT
GCACCGAACTGAGATACCTACAGCGTGAGCTATGAGAAAGCGCCACGCTTCCCGAAGGGAGAAAGGCGGA
CAGGTATCCGGTAAGCGGCAGGGTCGGAACAGGAGAGCGCACGAGGGAGCTTCCAGGGGGAAACGCCTGG
TATCTTTATAGTCCTGTCGGGTTTCGCCACCTCTGACTTGAGCGTCGATTTTTGTGATGCTCGTCAGGGG
GGCGGAGCCTATGGAAAAACGCCAGCAACGCGGCCTTTTTACGGTTCCTGGCCTTTTGCACGGTCCGCTC
TAGAACTACGATCCAGACATGATAAGATACATTGATGAGTTTGGACAAACCACAACTAGAATGCAGTGAA
AAAAATGCTTTATTTGTGAAATTTGTGATGCTATTGCTTTATTTGTAACCATTATAAGCTGCAATAAACA
AGTTAGATCCTAGTGGATCTGCATTCCACCACTGCTCCCATTCATCAGTTCCATAGGTTGGAATCTAAAA
TACACAAACAATTAGAATCAGTAGTTTAACACATTATACACTTAAAAATTTTATATTTACCTTAAAGCTT
TAAATCTCTGTAGGTAGTTTGTCCAATTATGTCACACCACAGAAGTAAGGTTCCTTCACAAAGAGATCGC
CTGACACGATTTCCTGCACAGGCTTGAGCCATATACTCATACATCGCATCTTGGCCACGTTTTCCACGGG
TTTCAAAATTAATCTCAAGTTCTACGCTTAACGCTTTCGCCTGTTCCCAGTTATTAATATATTCAACGCT
AGAACTCCCCTCAGCGAAGGGAAGGCTGAGCACTACACGCGAAGCACCATCACCGAACCTTTTGATAAAC
TCTTCCGTTCCGACTTGCTCCATCAACGGTTCAGTGAGACTTAAACCTAACTCTTTCTTAATAGTTTCGG
CATTATCCACTTTTAGTGCGAGAACCTTCGTCAGTCCTGGATACGTCACTTTGACCACGCCTCCAGCTTT
TCCAGAGAGCGGGTTTTCATTATCTACAGAGTATCCCGCAGCGTCGTATTTATTGTCGGTACTATAAAAC
CCTTTCCAATCATCGTCATAATTTCCTTGTGTACCAGATTTTGGCTTTTGTATACCTTTTTGAATGGAAT
CTACATAACCAGGTTTAGTCCCGTGGTACGAAGAAAAGTTTTCCATCACAAAAGATTTAGAAGAATCAAC
AACATCATCAGGGTCCATGGCGAGGACCTGCAGGTCGCAGATCCTGAACGGCAGAGGTTACGGCAGCTTG
TCTCTCCCCCTTCCGGGAGCCACCTTCTTCTCCAACCGTCCCGGTCGCGCTCTCGGCGCTTCTGAGGAGA
GAACTGGCTGAGTGACGCCCTTTATAGATTCGCCCTTGTGTCCCGCCCCTTCCTTTCCCGCCCTCCCTTG
CGCTACGGGGCCGCCCGCACCAGCCTACACGGAGCGCGCGCGGCGGAGTTGTTCGGTCCG
